>Addgene plasmid #212490 | pTwist-SARS-CoV-2 Spike-deltaC18 V213G (GGT) | addgene full sequence | sequence record 444375 | Addgene NGS Result
ATATGTGTACCCTGTTACTTCTCCCCTTCCTATGACATGAACTTAACCATAGAAAAGAAGGGGAAAGAAA
ACATCAAGGGTCCCATAGACTCACCCTGAAGTTCTCAGGATCCGAGCTCGGTACCACATGTAAGCTTCGA
GGGGAGGCTGGATCGGTCCCGGTGTCTTCTATGGAGGTCAAAACAGCGTGGATGGCGTCTCCAGGCGATC
TGACGGTTCACTAAACCAGCTCTGCTTATATAGACCTCCCACCGTACACGCCTACCGCCCATTTGCGTCA
ATGGGGCGGAGTTGTTACGACATTTTGGAAAGTCCCGTTGATTTTGGTGCCAAAACAAACTCCCATTGAC
GTCAATGGGGTGGAGACTTGGAAATCCCCGTGAGTCAAACCGCTATCCACGCCCATTGATGTACTGCCAA
AACCGCATCAGCATGGTAATAGCGATGACTAATACGTAGATGTACTGCCAAGTAGGAAAGTCCCATAAGG
TCATGTACTGGGCATAATGCCAGGCGGGCCATTTACCGTCATTGACGTCAATAGGGGGCGTACTTGGCAT
ATGATACACTTGATGTACTGCCAAGTGGGCAGTTTACCGTAAATACTCCACCCATTGACGTCAATGGAAA
GTCCCTATTGGCGTTACTATGGGAACATACGTCATTATTGACGTCAATGGGCGGGGGTCGTTGGGCGGTC
AGCCAGGCGGGCCATTTACCGTAAGTTATGTAACGCGGAACTCCATATATGGGCTATGAACTAATGACCC
CGTAATTGATTACTAGATCTGGCTACACTCGATCAGCAGTTAGATAATAAAATCGCTATCCATCGAAGAT
GGATGTGTGTTGGTTTTTTGTGTGTGTAACGCAACGATTGATAGCATAACCCCTTGGGGCCTCTAAACGG
GTCTTGAGGGGTTTTTTGAATTGAGAGGTAGCTGAAGCTGCTGTTATGACCACTAGAGGGAAGAAGATAC
CTGTGGAGCTAATGGTCCAAGATGTCGGGAGCCGCGATCGCTGCCAAAAAGGTAAGCTGACGATAGCTGA
CGAGATTCGATGCCCGACGAGCAAATGAGCGCCACGGCTGTTCGCGTAAGCTCGAAACGACGGAGATTCG
ATAGAGCCAGAGTCGAGTTTAAACGATTCGGGATCTTAAGGATAAATTTCTGGTAAGGAGGACACGTATG
GAAGTGGGCAAGTTGGGGAAGCCGTATCCGTTGCTGAATCTGGCATATGTGGGAGTATAAGACGCGCAGC
GTCGCATCAGGCATTTTTTTCTGCGCCAATGCACCTAGAATCGGTTACCAATGCTTAATCAGTGAGGCAC
CTATCTCAGCGATCTGTCTATTTCGTTCATCCATAGTTGCCTGACTCCCCGTCGTGTAGATAACTACGAT
ACGGGAGGGCTTACCATCTGGCCCCAGTGCTGCAATGATACCGCGAGACCCACGCTCACCGGCTCCAGAT
TTATCAGCAATAAACCAGCCAGCCGGAAGGGCCGAGCGCAGAAGTGGTCCTGCAACTTTATCCGCCTCCA
TCCAGTCTATCAACTGTTGCCGGGAAGCTAGAGTAAGTAGTTCGCCAGTTAATAGTTTACGCAAGGTTGT
TGCCATTGCTACAGGCATCGTGGTGTCACGCTCGTCGTTTGGTATGGCTTCATTCAGCTCCGGTTCCCAA
CGATCAAGGCGAGTTACATGATCCCCCATGTTGTGCAAAAAAGCGGTTAGCTCCTTCGGTCCTCCAATCG
TTGTCAGAAGTAAGTTGGCCGCAGTGTTATCACTCATGGTTATGGCAGCACTGCATAATTCTCTTACTGT
CATGCCATCCGTAAGATGCTTTTCTGTGACTGGTGAATACTCAACCAAGTCATTCTGAGAATAGTGTATG
CGGCGACCGAGTTGCTCTTGCCCGGCGTCAATACGGGATAATACCGCGCCACATAGCAGAACTTTAAAAG
TGCTCATCATTGGAAAGCGTTCTTCGGGGCGAAAACTCTCAAGGATCTTACCGCTGTTGAGATCCAGTTC
GATGTAACCCACTCGCGCACCCAACTGATCTTCAGCATCTTTTACTTTCACCAGCGTTTCTGGGTGAGCA
AAAACAGGAAGGCAAAATGCCGCAAAAAAGGGAATAAGGGCGACACGGAAATGTTGAATACTCATGCGAA
AGCCTCCTGCTGATCCTGTCTCTTGATAGATGTTTGCAAAAGCTAGGACTCGATTATACGTTGACCGATC
AGACTATCAATATCTAGGTTTAAACAGATCGGTACGCTGCCGTGACCAGGCTTGAGTACAATATCTGACG
ATTGGACTTCCTGGGTCCCAAGCTGGATTCCGACTGGCTGACTGCCAAGCAACGATATGGATCGTCGAGA
CTCGCACTGAGAGGATCGTTCTCGGTACACCAGGCGCGCCCCGATTTCGATATTCCTCGGATCTCGGATA
GATCGGGATTGAGGATGTAGGTTGAACTTCTCTCGGGTGATCCCGATCTCGGATATTCGGGATTGGAGTA
ATACCTGGCGATAGGCGCTGCCAAGCAATAGCCAAGGCGCAAGGCCGGCCAAGAGACTTGCGATAGTTCG
TTCGAGAGGTAGCCTGCAAGATGGATCGGACGAAAGGTTTGAAGATTTTCCGACGAGGGCCTTGGAGAGT
TCGGAAATTTAAATGCAACTATGGATGAACGAAATAGACAGATCGCTGAGATAGGTGCCTCACTGATTAA
GCATTGGTAACTGTCAGACCAAGTTTACTCATATATACTTTAGATTGATTTAAAACTTCATTTTTAATTT
AAAAGGATCTAGGTGAAGATCCTTTTTGATAATCTCATGACCAAAATCCCTTAACGTGAGTTTTCGTTCC
ACTGAGCGTCAGACCCCGTAGAAAAGATCAAAGGATCTTCTTGAGATCCTTTTTTTCTGCGCGTAATCTG
CTGCTTGCAAACAAAAAAACCACCGCTACCAGCGGTGGTTTGTTTGCCGGATCAAGAGCTACCAACTCTT
TTTCCGAAGGTAACTGGCTTCAGCAGAGCGCAGATACCAAATACTGTTCTTCTAGTGTAGCCGTAGTTAG
GCCACCACTTCAAGAACTCTGTAGCACCGCCTACATACCTCGCTCTGCTAATCCTGTTACCAGTGGCTGC
TGCCAGTGGCGATAAGTCGTGTCTTACCGGGTTGGACTCAAGACGATAGTTACCGGATAAGGCGCAGCGG
TCGGGCTGAACGGGGGGTTCGTGCACACAGCCCAGCTTGGAGCGAACGACCTACACCGAACTGAGATACC
TACAGCGTGAGCTATGAGAAAGCGCCACGCTTCCCGAAGGGAGAAAGGCGGACAGGTATCCGGTAAGCGG
CAGGGTCGGAACAGGAGAGCGCACGAGGGAGCTTCCAGGGGGAAACGCCTGGTATCTTTATAGTCCTGTC
GGGTTTCGCCACCTCTGACTTGAGCGTCGATTTTTGTGATGCTCGTCAGGGGGGCGGAGCCTATGGAAAA
ACGCCAGCAACGCGGCCTTTTTACGGTTCCTGGCCTTTTGCTGGCCTTTTGCTCACATGATTTAAATGAA
ACTCGTAATCGGAGAACGGGTGCAATAGCAAGGACCAGATCGAACTTGACTGACGCAATTCTGAGCGTAG
TCGAAACCCAGACAAGTCGATCTCGCCAAGTAGCTGACTTGACTGGTTAATTAACCATAGAGCCCACCGC
ATCCCCAGCATGCCTGCTATTGTCTTCCCAATCCTCCCCCTTGCTGTCCTGCCCCACCCCACCCCCCAGA
ATAGAATGACACCTACTCAGACAATGCGATGCAATTTCCTCATTTTATTAGGAAAGGACAGTGGGAGTGG
CACCTTCCAGGGTCAAGGAAGGCACGGGGGAGGGGCAAACAACAGATGGCTGGCAACTAGAAGGCACAGG
GCTTACATACTAGAAGAACTCGTCAAGAAGGCGATAGAAGGCGATGCGCTGCGAATCGGGAGCGGCGATA
CCGTAAAGCACGAGGAAGCGGTCAGCCCATTCGCCGCCAAGCTCTTCAGCAATATCACGGGTAGCCAACG
CTATGTCCTGATAGCGGTCCGCCACACCCAGCCGGCCACAGTCGATGAATCCAGAAAAGCGGCCATTTTC
CACCATGATATTCGGCAAGCAGGCATCGCCGTGGGTCACGACGAGATCCTCGCCGTCGGGCATCCGCGCC
TTGAGCCTGGCGAACAGTTCGGCTGGCGCGAGCCCCTGATGCTCTTCGTCCAGATCATCCTGATCGACAA
GACCGGCTTCCATCCGAGTACGTGCTCGCTCGATGCGATGTTTCGCTTGGTGGTCGAATGGGCAGGTAGC
CGGATCAAGCGTATGCAGCCGCCGCATTGCATCAGCCATGATGGATACTTTCTCGGCAGGAGCAAGGTGA
GATGACAGGAGATCCTGCCCCGGCACTTCGCCCAATAGCAGCCAGTCCCTTCCCGCTTCAGTGACAACGT
CGAGCACAGCTGCGCAAGGAACGCCCGTCGTGGCCAGCCACGATAGCCGCGCTGCCTCGTCCTGGAGTTC
ATTCAGGGCACCGGACAGGTCGGTCTTGACAAAAAGAACCGGGCGCCCCTGCGCTGACAGCCGGAACACG
GCGGCATCAGAGCAGCCGATTGTCTGTTGTGCCCAGTCATAGCCGAATAGCCTCTCCACCCAAGCGGCGG
GAGAACCTGCGTGCAATCCATCTTGTTCAATCATGTTGGCTACCTCCTTTGCAAAAGCCTAGGCCTCCAA
AAAAGCCTCCTCACTACTTCTGGAATAGCTCAGAGGCCGAGGCGGCCTCGGCCTCTGCATAAATAAAAAA
AATTAGTCAGCGATGGGGCGGAGAATGGGCGGAACTGGGCGGAGTTAGGGGCGGGATGGGCGGAGTTAGG
GGCGGGACTATGGTTGCTGACTAATTGAGATGCAGATCGCTTAATTAAGTTTCGATAGCCCAAGGTAACC
AATGAGATTAGGGAGGGAAGAAAGTTTGATGAACTACTTCTGACCCCTAGTGGTGTCCAGAAAAGACCAT
TAAAGGAATGTCTTGATCGAAATCGAGAGATCGCCTGCAGGATAGCTGACGACCTTAAGGATAAATTTCT
GGTAAGGAGGACACGTATGGAAGTGGGCAAGTTGGGGAAGCCGTATCCGTTGCTGAATCTGGCATATGTG
GGAGTATAAGACGCGCAGCGTCGCATCAGGCATTTTTTTCTGCGCCAATGCCGGTAGATAGCAATCCGGC
CCGAGGGGCACAAAAAACCCCTCAAGACCCGTTTAGAGGCCCCAAGGGGTTATGCTACGATACCGATAGA
GATGGGCCAATACCACATTTGTAGAGGTTTTACTTGCTTTAAAAAACCTCCCACACCTCCCCCTGAACCT
GAAACATAAAATGAATGCAATTGTTGTTGTTAACTTGTTTATTGCAGCTTATAATGGTTACAAATAAAGC
AATAGCATCACAAATTTCACAAATAAAGCATTTTTTTCACTGCATTCTAGTTGTGGTTTGTCCAAACTCA
TCAATGTATCTTATCATGTCTGTGAGCTGAAGGTACGCTGTATCTCAGTCAGTCAAGCTAGACAGGCGGG
GAGGCGGCCCAAAGGGAGATCCGACTCGTCTGAGGGCGAAGGCGAAGACGCGGAAGAGGCCGCAGAGCCG
GCAGCAGGCCGCGGGAAGGAAGGTCCGCTGGATTGAGGGCCGAAGGGACGTAGCAGAAGGACGTCCCGCG
CAGAATCCAGGTGGCAACACAGGCGAGCAGCCATGGAAAGGACGTCAGCTTCCCCGACAACACCACGGAA
TTGTCAGTGCCCAACAGCCGAGCCCCTGTCCAGCAGCGGGCAAGGCAGGCGGCGATGAGTTCCGCCGTGG
CAATAGGGAGGGGGAAAGCGAAAGTCCCGGAAAGGAGCTGACAGGTGGTGGCAATGCCCCAACCAGTGGG
GGTTGCGTCAGCAAACACAGTGCACACCACGCCACGTTGCCTGACAACGGGCCACAACTCCTCATAAAGA
GACAGCAACCAGGATTTATACAAGGAGGAGAAAATGAAAGCCATACGGGAAGCAATAGCATGATACAAAG
GCATTAAAGCAGCGTATCCACATAGCGTAAAAGGAGCAACATAGTTAAGAATACCAGTCAATCTTTCACA
AATTTTGTAATCCAGAGGTTGATTAGGCCTGCGGATCCAGAAATCGATTGTATCAGTCAGTCAGTGCAGG
AGGAGACAACTTCTAGAGGATCCTTTATTTACAACAAGATCCGCAACTGCAACATCCTTTCAAGCAGGAA
CAACAGCTAGTCATACAGCACAACATAATTGTGACCATAACGATAGCTATAAGTCCGGCGATAAAGCCCA
ACCAAATGTACCAGGGCCATTTAATATATTGTTCGTATTTGCCCAGTTCTTGCAAGTCGATCAAAGATTC
ATTCAAGTTCTTGGCGACCTCATTAAGGCGATCAATCTCTTTCTGAATGTTGACGACACTTGCATTTATT
CCTGATATGTCCCCGAGATCAACATCGGGTGAAGTATGATTCTTAAAGTATTTATCCAATTCCTCTTTGA
AGCTATCCAACTCGGGTTGCAGGGGATCATATACCGTGTTGTTCACGATCCCAATGACCACATCACAGTT
GCCTGAGACAAATGTATTGTCAGTGGTTATGATTTGGGGTTCATAGAAATTCCTTTGGGTCACAAACCAA
TGCGTGCCATTACTGACGAAAACGCCTTCCCTGGGAAAGTGCGCTTTGCCATCGTGACAGATTGCTGGAG
CTGTCGTAAAGTTCTTCTCTTGAGCAGGGACATAAGTGACGTGGAGAAAGACCACTCCATGTGGGGCGGA
TTGGGGGAAGGACATCAAGTGATAGCCCTTGCCACAAAAGTCAACCCGTTTGGACTGCCCGAGCACGCAC
TCTGACATTTTAGTGGCGGCCAGGTTGGCGCTTGCTCGTATCTCAGCAGCCCGGATCAACTGTTGTGTCA
CATAAGTTTGGAGTGACTGGAGCCTGCCTGTGATGAGCCGATCAATTTGCACCTCGGCTTCCACCTTATC
AAGTCTGGACAATATGTCGTTGAGGACGCTGGAGATTGCGCCGAAGTTAGAACTCAGTTGCTTCACGAGG
GTATTCAGGGCCTGGGCGTTTTGATTCACAACATCTTGGAGTTTGCCGAGGGCGGACGCTGTGCTTGACA
GTGAATCTTGGATCTTGCCAATCGCGCTGTTAAATTGATTAGCGATCAGCTTCTGATTTTCATACAATAC
ATTTTGCGTGACACCAATCCCATTGAATCTGTAAGCCATTTGCATAGCGAAAGGTATTTGAAGGGCCGCA
CCCGCGCCAAAAGTCCAGCCGGATGTAATGGTTCCTGCCAACAATGCTGATGTATACTGTGCAATCATCT
CATCAGTGAGCAGAGGGGGCAGAACTGTCAACCCATTGAATTTTTGAGCACAGATAAGGTCGCGGGCCGC
AATGTCTCCCAAACAATCCCCATACTGCTTAATGAAACCCGCGTCAGCCAACGTAACTTTGTTGAACAGC
AGATCCTCGATAAAGCTGCGTTTTGAAGGCTTAGATGGGTCTGGCAGTATTTGGCTAAAATTAAACCCGC
CAAAATCTTTGATTGGCGGCGTTTTGTATATTTGCTTTACTTGTGCGAACACCTCTTGGGTATTCTTGTC
TTGTTCGACCGCAATTCCGGTCAATGCTCGGTTGAGTTGAGTACAGAAAGACCCGTATTGAAGCAAGAGG
TTGCTACACTCGGTGGAATCCCCACAGATATACATCGTACAGTCTACGCTCGTCTTAGTCATGCTGACGG
GCAAGATTTCCGTGGTAACGCTAATGGTAAAGTTAGTTGGGATTGCGATGGAATTGTTTGAATAAGCCAC
GGAGTTCTCAGCCCCGAGACTCATGGTATAGGCGATTATGGACTGGCTGGCTACTGAGCGAGCGCGCCGT
GGTGAGTTCGTTTGAGTTTGATAAGACGCACAGATTCCTGCCCCAATAGGAATATCACATTCGTATGAAT
TATTGACATGCTCAGCGCCAATGAGACAACCCGCTCTAGTTTGAAAGACATTGGAACCTGTTGAGTAGAC
TCTCCAGGTGGGTGTCAGTTGGTCGGCGTGTATCGCCACAGGGACTTCGGTACAGTTGACATCTTGATAC
AGGACAGCCACTTGGTTGGATGTGTTCGTTCCGGGAGTTATCACGCTGACCCCGCCGAAGCTACAGGGTG
TTATATCGAGGATTTCCAGTGTTTGCGGATCGCGGACGGCATCTGTGGTATCGGCAATGTCTCTACCAAA
TTGTTGAAAAGGGAGAAATTTCTTGTTTGATTCTGTCAGCACCCCTGTTCCGGTGAGCCCATTAAAGTTG
AAGTTCACACATTTATTCTTCACCAGGTTAGTGCTTTTCTTCGGTCCGCAAACTGTAGCCGGTGCGTGGA
GCAGCTCAAAGCTCAAGACTACCACCCGATATGGTTGATAGCCCACCCCATTTGTTGGTTGAAATCCGTA
TGATTGAAGGGGAAAATAACAGTTAAACCCTTCCACTCCATTACATGGGGTGCTGCCAGCTTGATAAATT
TCGGTGGAGATGTCACGTTCAAAGGGCTTCAGATTTGACTTGCGAAACAGGCGGTAAAGATAATTATAGT
TGCCGCCGACTTTTGAATCGAGATTATTGGAGTTCCATGCTATAACGCAGCCGGTGAAGTCATCCGGCAA
CTTATAATTATAGTCTGCTATCTTTCCGGTTTGCCCCGGTGCAATCTGTCGGACTTCGTCGCCGCGTATG
ACGAAAGAATCTGCGTAAACGTTGGTAAAACACAAGTCATTCAATTTCGTAGGGCTGACCCCATAACACT
TAAAAGTGCTGAATGATGCGCTATTATACAGGACACTATAATCTGCAACACAATTTGATATTCGCTTGCG
ATTCCAGGCATAAACTGATGCAAATCGAGTGGCATTAAATACTTCACCGAAAGGACACAAATTGGTGATG
TTAGGGAATCGAACAATGGATTCGGTGGGTTGGACGCGGAAGTTACTGGTTTGGTATATGCCTTTCTCAA
CTGTGAAGGACTTGAGTGTGCATTTAGTTTCGGACAGGGGATCGAGGGCACAGTCTACGGCATCGGTAAT
TGTTCCGTTTTCGTTATATTTGAGAAGAAAGGTGCGTGGTTGCAAATATCCCACATAGTAGGCTGCTGCG
CCCGCTGTCCAACCACTACTACTGTCGCCAGGCGTGAGGTAGCTTCGATGAAGGGCAAGAAGGGTTTGGA
ACCGGGTGATGTTGATGCCAATCGGCAAGTCCACGAGGGGTTCCAACGCGGAGAAGCCTTGAGGGAGATC
CCGACCCAGATTTATCGGGGTATGCTTGCTATAAATTTTGAAGTAGCCGTCTATATTCTTAAACACAAAT
TCGCGGAGATTCTTGAAGTTGCCTTGCTTCCCTTCAAGATCCATGAGAAATGGTTGGGAAACGTACTCAA
AAGTACAGTTGTTAGCGGAACTGTAAACGCGGAACTCTGACTCCATCCAAGACTTGTTATTCTTATGATA
ATAAACCCCGAGAAAGGGATCGTTACAAAATTGAAATTCACAGACTTTGATGACGACATTGGTGGCGTTG
TTCACAATGAGGAGAGACTGTGTCTTGGAGTCCAGGGTGGTGCCAAATATCCATCCCCGGATAATGTTGG
ACTTCTCCGTTGAGGCAAAGTATACGCCATCGTTAAATGGCAAGACGGGATTATCAAATCGTTTAGTTCC
GTTGGTGCCAGAAACGTGGATAGCATGGAACCAGGTGACATTTGAGAAGAATGGCAGGAAAAGGTCTTGA
GTAGAATGAAGGACACTGGACCTAAAGACTTTATCGGGATAGTATACTCCACGAGTAAAAGAGTTCGTGT
AAGCGGGTGGGAGCTGCGTTCTAGTTGTGAGGTTCACGCATTGGGAAGAAACGAGGGGCAGGAGAACGAG
GAACACAAACATGGCGGCCGCCTTTGCCAAAGTGATGGGCCAGCACACAGACCAGCACGTTGCCCAGGAG
CTGTGGGAGGAAGATAAGAGGTATGAACATGATTAGCAAAAGGGCCTAGCTTGGACTCAGAATAATCCAG
CCTTATCCCAACCATAAAATAAAAGCAGAATGGTAGCTGGATTGTAGCTGCTATTAGCAATATGAAACCT
CTTACATCAGTTACAATTTATATGCAGAAATATTTATATGCAGAAATATTGCTATTGCCTTAACCCAGAA
ATTATCACTGTTATTCTTTAGAATGGTGCAAAGAGGCATGATACATTGTATCATTATTGCCCTGAAAGAA
AGAGATTAGGGAAAGTATTAGAAATAAGATAAACAAAAAAGTATATTAAAAGAAGAAAGCATTTTTTAAA
ATTACAAATGCAAAATTACCCTGATTTGGTCA
Features (pLannotate 1.2.2; 21 found; start..end, strand, type, name):
    228..279     -  promoter       CMVd2 promoter: truncated human cytomegalovirus (CMV) immediate early promoter that yields moderately reduced expression relative to the full-length promoter
    342..359     +  promoter       CMV promoter (fragment): human cytomegalovirus (CMV) immediate early promoter
    432..735     -  enhancer       CMV enhancer: human cytomegalovirus immediate early enhancer
    816..864     +  polyA_signal   poly(A) signal: synthetic polyadenylation signal
    882..928     +  terminator     T7 terminator: transcription terminator for bacteriophage T7 RNA polymerase
    933..1004    -  misc_feature   5' β-globin insulator: insulator upstream of the human β-globin locus (Farrell et al., 2002)
   1156..1292    -  terminator     rrnG terminator: transcription terminator from the E. coli ribosomal RNA rrnG operon (Albrechtsen et al., 1991)
   1305..2165    -  CDS            AmpR: β-lactamase; bla; confers resistance to ampicillin, carbenicillin, and related antibiotics
   2675..2739    +  CDS            bla(M) (fragment): β-lactamase lacking the signal sequence; bla(M); allows cytosolic expression of β-lactamase
   2911..3499    +  rep_origin     ori: high-copy-number ColE1/pMB1/pBR322/pUC origin of replication
   3695..3919    -  polyA_signal   bGH poly(A) signal: bovine growth hormone polyadenylation signal
   3933..4724    -  CDS            neo: KKA2_KLEPN - Also known as kan, nptII. Experimental evidence at protein level: Swiss-Prot protein existence level 1. Resistance to kanamycin, neomycin, paromomycin, ribostamycin, butirosin and gentamicin B. From Klebsiella pneumoniae.
   4738..4934    -  promoter       SV40 promoter: SV40 early promoter
   4979..5050    -  misc_feature   3' β-globin insulator: insulator downstream of the human β-globin locus (Farrell et al., 2002)
   5095..5231    -  terminator     rrnG terminator: transcription terminator from the E. coli ribosomal RNA rrnG operon (Albrechtsen et al., 1991)
   5261..5307    -  terminator     T7 terminator: transcription terminator for bacteriophage T7 RNA polymerase
   5330..5399    +  CDS            large T antigen (fragment): large T antigen from SV40 (simian virus 40)
   5422..5543    +  polyA_signal   SV40 poly(A) signal: SV40 polyadenylation signal
   5596..6184    -  misc_feature   WPRE: woodchuck hepatitis virus posttranscriptional regulatory element
   6258..10022   -  CDS            S: SPIKE_SARS2 - Experimental evidence at protein level: Swiss-Prot protein existence level 1. [Spike glycoprotein]: May down-regulate host tetherin (BST2) by lysosomal degradation, thereby counteracting its antiviral activity. From Severe acute respiratory syndrome coronavirus 2 (2019-nCoV) (SARS-CoV-2).
  10081..94      -  intron         β-globin intron (across the origin): internally truncated intron from human β-globin
