[The description below was written by a language model from this plasmid's Addgene catalogue record and pLannotate feature annotations shown in this document.]
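Description:
pTwist-SARS-CoV-2 Spike-deltaC18 V213G (GGT) is a mammalian expression plasmid built on the Twist pTwist-CMV-BetaGlobin-WPRE-Neo backbone and used to supply a mutant SARS-CoV-2 spike glycoprotein for pseudovirus production. It is maintained in E. coli as a high-copy plasmid through a ColE1/pUC-type origin and selected with ampicillin via the β-lactamase gene. A separate SV40 early promoter–neo–bGH poly(A) cassette provides a neomycin-class resistance marker that can in principle be used for selection in mammalian cells. Insulator elements from the β-globin locus, together with bacterial rrnG and T7 terminators, flank the functional units and help isolate them from read-through transcription.

The payload is a spike coding sequence of about 3.8 kb carrying the V213G substitution; the name indicates the glycine is encoded by a GGT codon and that the C-terminal 18 residues are deleted. This type of cytoplasmic tail truncation is commonly used to improve spike incorporation into pseudotyped particles. On the annotated strand, the gene lies downstream of a CMV enhancer, a CMV promoter and a truncated human β-globin intron, and is followed by a WPRE and an SV40 polyadenylation signal, which together promote strong transcription, splicing-enhanced export and stable mRNA. The catalogue entry lists the promoter as CAG, whereas the backbone name and the feature table point to a CMV enhancer/promoter with a β-globin intron, so the records differ on this point. The associated study concerns viral escape from vaccine-induced antibody responses, which suggests the single-mutation spike serves to test the effect of V213G on antibody neutralization in pseudovirus assays.
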