Addgene plasmid #212490: pTwist-SARS-CoV-2 Spike-deltaC18 V213G (GGT)
Purpose: Encodes SARS-CoV-2 spike V213G for pseudovirus production
Depositing lab: Alejandro Balazs. Depositing organization: Massachusetts General Hospital. Publication: Ongoing evolution of SARS-CoV-2 drives escape from mRNA vaccine-induced humoral immunity. Roederer AL, Cao Y, Denis KS, Sheehan ML, Li CJ, Lam EC, Gregory DJ, Poznansky MC, Iafrate AJ, Canaday DH, Gravenstein S, Garcia-Beltran WF, Balazs AB. medRxiv [Preprint]. 2024 Mar 7:2024.03.05.24303815. doi: 10.1101/2024.03.05.24303815. PubMed 38496628.
Backbone
  Vector backbone: pTwist-CMV-BetaGlobin-WPRE-Neo
  Backbone manufacturer: Twist
  Vector type: Mammalian Expression
Growth in bacteria
  Bacterial resistance: Ampicillin, 100 μg/mL
  Growth temperature: 37°C
  Growth strain: DH5alpha
  Copy number: High Copy
Gene/Insert
  Gene/Insert name: SARS-CoV-2 Spike V213G
  Species: Severe acute respiratory syndrome coronavirus 2
  Mutation: V213G
  Entrez Gene: S (a.k.a. GU280_gp02, spike glycoprotein)
  Promoter: CAG
  Cloning method: Ligation Independent Cloning
Terms and licenses: Academic/Nonprofit Terms; Industry Terms: Not Available to Industry
Depositor comments: Please visit https://www.medrxiv.org/content/10.1101/2024.03.05.24303815v1 for medRxiv preprint.
How to cite: pTwist-SARS-CoV-2 Spike-deltaC18 V213G (GGT) was a gift from Alejandro Balazs (Addgene plasmid # 212490 ; http://n2t.net/addgene:212490 ; RRID:Addgene_212490)
